Addgene plasmid #232487: pBEL2399
Purpose: Genetic complementation plasmid of LetA(C31A) with LetB
Depositing lab: Gira Bhabha & Damian Ekiert. Depositing organization: Johns Hopkins University and School of Medicine. Publication: LetA defines a structurally distinct transporter family. Santarossa CC, Li Y, Yousef S, Hasdemir HS, Rodriguez CC, Haase MAB, Baek M, Coudray N, Pavek JG, Focke KN, Silverberg AL, Bautista C, Yeh JT, Marty MT, Baker D, Tajkhorshid E, Ekiert DC, Bhabha G. Nature. 2026 Jan 21. doi: 10.1038/s41586-025-09990-0. PubMed 41565823.
Backbone
  Vector backbone: pET17b
  Vector type: Bacterial Expression
Growth in bacteria
  Bacterial resistance: Ampicillin, 100 μg/mL
  Growth temperature: 37°C
  Growth strain: DH5alpha
  Copy number: Low Copy
Gene/Insert
  Gene/Insert name: YebST (alt name: LetAB)
  Species: E. coli
  Mutation: LetA C31A
  Entrez Gene: letA (a.k.a. b1833, ECK1832, yebS); letB (a.k.a. b1834, ECK1833, yebT)
  Promoter: T7
  Cloning method: Gibson Cloning
Terms and licenses: Academic/Nonprofit Terms; Industry Terms: Not Available to Industry
Depositor comments: Please visit https://doi.org/10.1101/2025.03.21.644421 for bioRxiv preprint.
How to cite: pBEL2399 was a gift from Gira Bhabha & Damian Ekiert (Addgene plasmid # 232487 ; http://n2t.net/addgene:232487 ; RRID:Addgene_232487)
