[The description below was written by a language model from this plasmid's Addgene catalogue record and pLannotate feature annotations shown in this document.]
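Description:
pBEL2399 is a bacterial expression plasmid of about 7.1 kb built on the pET17b backbone. It carries the E. coli letA–letB operon (also known as yebS–yebT, or YebST/LetAB) with a cysteine-to-alanine substitution at position 31 of LetA. It is propagated in E. coli under ampicillin selection, provided by the β-lactamase gene and its native bla promoter. Replication depends on a ColE1/pMB1-type origin, accompanied by the pBR322 bom mobility region and the rop gene. Rop restrains copy number, which agrees with the catalogue listing of the plasmid as low copy. A small predicted open reading frame from pBR322-derived backbone sequence is also annotated.

The payload sits between a T7 promoter and a T7 terminator, with the strong phage T7 gene 10 ribosome binding site directly upstream of the letA start. The two coding sequences are in the same orientation and overlap by a short stretch, so the native operon arrangement appears to have been retained and both proteins come from a single transcript. No affinity or epitope tags are annotated on either gene. The short "SET1" fragment after letB matches T7 gene 10 sequence and lies downstream of the letB coding region, so it is most likely residual vector sequence rather than a deliberate fusion.

LetA and LetB are annotated as components of a transport pathway that contributes to membrane integrity, and LetB may span the periplasm. According to the record, the plasmid is used for genetic complementation, supplying LetA(C31A) together with LetB to test the effect of this point mutation on function. The record does not specify the recipient strain or the assay.
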