Features (pLannotate 1.2.2; 12 found; start..end, strand, type, name):
      7..111     +  promoter       AmpR promoter: bla
    112..972     +  CDS            AmpR: β-lactamase; bla; confers resistance to ampicillin, carbenicillin, and related antibiotics
   1143..1731    +  rep_origin     ori: high-copy-number ColE1/pMB1/pBR322/pUC origin of replication
   1917..2056    -  misc_feature   bom: basis of mobility region from pBR322
   2158..2349    -  CDS            rop: Rop protein, which maintains plasmids at low copy number; rop
   2366..2746    +  CDS            YPB1_ECOLX: Protein predicted: Swiss-Prot protein existence level 4. From Escherichia coli.
   2858..2876    +  promoter       T7 promoter: promoter for bacteriophage T7 RNA polymerase
   2908..2930    +  RBS            RBS: efficient ribosome binding site from bacteriophage T7 gene 10 (Olins and Rangwala, 1989)
   2938..4218    +  CDS            yebS: YEBS_ECOLI - Experimental evidence at protein level: Swiss-Prot protein existence level 1. Component of a transport pathway that contributes to membrane integrity. From Escherichia coli (strain K12).
   4190..6820    +  CDS            yebT: YEBT_ECOLI - Experimental evidence at protein level: Swiss-Prot protein existence level 1. Component of a transport pathway that contributes to membrane integrity (PubMed:27795327). May directly span the intermembrane space, facilitating the transport of substrates across the periplasm (Probable). From Escherichia coli (strain K12).
   6845..6894    +  CDS            SET1 (fragment): solubility-enhancement tag derived from T7 phage gene 10B
   6902..6949    +  terminator     T7 terminator: transcription terminator for bacteriophage T7 RNA polymerase
>Addgene plasmid #232487 | pBEL2399 | addgene full sequence | sequence record 464797 | Addgene NGS Result
AATGTGCGCGGAACCCCTATTTGTTTATTTTTCTAAATACATTCAAATATGTATCCGCTCATGAGACAAT
AACCCTGATAAATGCTTCAATAATATTGAAAAAGGAAGAGTATGAGTATTCAACATTTCCGTGTCGCCCT
TATTCCCTTTTTTGCGGCATTTTGCCTTCCTGTTTTTGCTCACCCAGAAACGCTGGTGAAAGTAAAAGAT
GCTGAAGATCAGTTGGGTGCACGAGTGGGTTACATCGAACTGGATCTCAACAGCGGTAAGATCCTTGAGA
GTTTTCGCCCCGAAGAACGTTTTCCAATGATGAGCACTTTTAAAGTTCTGCTATGTGGCGCGGTATTATC
CCGTGTTGACGCCGGGCAAGAGCAACTCGGTCGCCGCATACACTATTCTCAGAATGACTTGGTTGAGTAC
TCACCAGTCACAGAAAAGCATCTTACGGATGGCATGACAGTAAGAGAATTATGCAGTGCTGCCATAACCA
TGAGTGATAACACTGCGGCCAACTTACTTCTGACAACGATCGGAGGACCGAAGGAGCTAACCGCTTTTTT
GCACAACATGGGGGATCATGTAACTCGCCTTGATCGTTGGGAACCGGAGCTGAATGAAGCCATACCAAAC
GACGAGCGTGACACCACGATGCCTGCAGCAATGGCAACAACGTTGCGCAAACTATTAACTGGCGAACTAC
TTACTCTAGCTTCCCGGCAACAATTAATAGACTGGATGGAGGCGGATAAAGTTGCAGGACCACTTCTGCG
CTCGGCCCTTCCGGCTGGCTGGTTTATTGCTGATAAATCTGGAGCCGGTGAGCGTGGGTCTCGCGGTATC
ATTGCAGCACTGGGGCCAGATGGTAAGCCCTCCCGTATCGTAGTTATCTACACGACGGGGAGTCAGGCAA
CTATGGATGAACGAAATAGACAGATCGCTGAGATAGGTGCCTCACTGATTAAGCATTGGTAACTGTCAGA
CCAAGTTTACTCATATATACTTTAGATTGATTTAAAACTTCATTTTTAATTTAAAAGGATCTAGGTGAAG
ATCCTTTTTGATAATCTCATGACCAAAATCCCTTAACGTGAGTTTTCGTTCCACTGAGCGTCAGACCCCG
TAGAAAAGATCAAAGGATCTTCTTGAGATCCTTTTTTTCTGCGCGTAATCTGCTGCTTGCAAACAAAAAA
ACCACCGCTACCAGCGGTGGTTTGTTTGCCGGATCAAGAGCTACCAACTCTTTTTCCGAAGGTAACTGGC
TTCAGCAGAGCGCAGATACCAAATACTGTCCTTCTAGTGTAGCCGTAGTTAGGCCACCACTTCAAGAACT
CTGTAGCACCGCCTACATACCTCGCTCTGCTAATCCTGTTACCAGTGGCTGCTGCCAGTGGCGATAAGTC
GTGTCTTACCGGGTTGGACTCAAGACGATAGTTACCGGATAAGGCGCAGCGGTCGGGCTGAACGGGGGGT
TCGTGCACACAGCCCAGCTTGGAGCGAACGACCTACACCGAACTGAGATACCTACAGCGTGAGCTATGAG
AAAGCGCCACGCTTCCCGAAGGGAGAAAGGCGGACAGGTATCCGGTAAGCGGCAGGGTCGGAACAGGAGA
GCGCACGAGGGAGCTTCCAGGGGGAAACGCCTGGTATCTTTATAGTCCTGTCGGGTTTCGCCACCTCTGA
CTTGAGCGTCGATTTTTGTGATGCTCGTCAGGGGGGCGGAGCCTATGGAAAAACGCCAGCAACGCGGCCT
TTTTACGGTTCCTGGCCTTTTGCTGGCCTTTTGCTCACATGTTCTTTCCTGCGTTATCCCCTGATTCTGT
GGATAACCGTATTACCGCCTTTGAGTGAGCTGATACCGCTCGCCGCAGCCGAACGACCGAGCGCAGCGAG
TCAGTGAGCGAGGAAGCGGAAGAGCGCCTGATGCGGTATTTTCTCCTTACGCATCTGTGCGGTATTTCAC
ACCGCAATGGTGCACTCTCAGTACAATCTGCTCTGATGCCGCATAGTTAAGCCAGTATACACTCCGCTAT
CGCTACGTGACTGGGTCATGGCTGCGCCCCGACACCCGCCAACACCCGCTGACGCGCCCTGACGGGCTTG
TCTGCTCCCGGCATCCGCTTACAGACAAGCTGTGACCGTCTCCGGGAGCTGCATGTGTCAGAGGTTTTCA
CCGTCATCACCGAAACGCGCGAGGCAGCTGCGGTAAAGCTCATCAGCGTGGTCGTGAAGCGATTCACAGA
TGTCTGCCTGTTCATCCGCGTCCAGCTCGTTGAGTTTCTCCAGAAGCGTTAATGTCTGGCTTCTGATAAA
GCGGGCCATGTTAAGGGCGGTTTTTTCCTGTTTGGTCACTGATGCCTCCGTGTAAGGGGGATTTCTGTTC
ATGGGGGTAATGATACCGATGAAACGAGAGAGGATGCTCACGATACGGGTTACTGATGATGAACATGCCC
GGTTACTGGAACGTTGTGAGGGTAAACAACTGGCGGTATGGATGCGGCGGGACCAGAGAAAAATCACTCA
GGGTCAATGCCAGCGCTTCGTTAATACAGATGTAGGTGTTCCACAGGGTAGCCAGCAGCATCCTGCGATG
CAGATCCGGAACATAATGGTGCAGGGCGCTGACTTCCGCGTTTCCAGACTTTACGAAACACGGAAACCGA
AGACCATTCATGTTGTTGCTCAGGTCGCAGACGTTTTGCAGCAGCAGTCGCTTCACGTTCGCTCGCGTAT
CGGTGATTCATTCTGCTAACCAGTAAGGCAACCCCGCCAGCCTAGCCGGGTCCTCAACGACAGGAGCACG
ATCATGCGCACCCGTGGCCAGGACCCAACGCTGCCCGAGATCTCGATCCCGCGAAATTAATACGACTCAC
TATAGGGAGACCACAACGGTTTCCCTCTAGAAATAATTTTGTTTAACTTTAAGAAGGAGATATACATATG
GCTCTTAACACACCACAAATTACGCCGACAAAAAAGATAACAGTGAGGGCAATCGGCGAGGAACTGCCGC
GTGGTGATTACCAACGTGCCCCGCAATGTGACATGCTGTTTAGCCTGCCCGAGATAAATTCTCATCAAAG
TGCCTATTGTCCGCGCTGTCAGGCAAAAATTCGTGACGGGCGCGACTGGTCGCTAACGCGCCTGGCGGCA
ATGGCCTTCACCATGCTGTTGCTTATGCCGTTTGCCTGGGGCGAACCGCTGTTGCATATCTGGCTGTTAG
GCATTCGTATTGACGCCAACGTTATGCAAGGCATCTGGCAAATGACCAAACAGGGCGATGCGATAACGGG
GTCGATGGTCTTTTTCTGCGTTATTGGTGCCCCGCTCATTCTGGTGACCTCCATAGCTTATTTATGGTTT
GGTAACCGACTGGGAATGAATTTACGTCCGGTACTGCTGATGCTTGAGCGACTTAAAGAGTGGGTAATGC
TCGATATCTACCTGGTCGGCATTGGCGTTGCTTCTATAAAGGTACAGGATTATGCCCATATCCAGGCTGG
TGTCGGCTTGTTCTCTTTTGTGGCGTTGGTGATTTTAACGACGGTGACGTTGTCACATCTTAATGTCGAA
GAACTGTGGGAGCGATTTTATCCGCAGCGCCCCGCTACGCGTAGGGACGAGAAACTTCGTGTCTGCCTAG
GGTGCCATTTTACCGGCTATCCAGATCAGCGTGGTCGCTGCCCGCGTTGCCATATCCCGCTACGCCTGCG
TCGCCGTCATAGTCTGCAAAAATGCTGGGCGGCGCTGTTAGCGTCAATCGTTTTATTGTTACCTGCCAAC
CTGTTGCCTATTTCTATCATTTATCTGAACGGAGGACGGCAGGAAGATACAATTCTTTCCGGAATTATGT
CGCTGGCAAGTAGCAACATTGCGGTTGCAGGAATCGTGTTTATCGCCAGTATTCTGGTCCCGTTTACTAA
AGTGATCGTCATGTTCACTTTACTGTTGAGCATTCATTTTAAATGCCAGCAAGGTTTACGCACACGCATT
CTGTTACTGCGGATGGTGACCTGGATTGGTCGCTGGTCGATGCTCGACCTGTTTGTCATATCTTTAACCA
TGTCGCTGATTAATCGCGATCAGATCCTCGCTTTTACTATGGGACCGGCTGCGTTTTATTTCGGCGCAGC
GGTAATTTTGACTATTCTTGCTGTGGAATGGCTGGACAGCCGCTTACTTTGGGATGCACATGAGTCAGGA
AACGCCCGCTTCGACGACTGAAGCGCAGATTAAAAATAAACGCCGTATCTCACCTTTCTGGCTGCTGCCG
TTCATCGCGCTAATGATTGCCAGTTGGCTGATTTGGGACAGTTATCAGGACCGGGGTAATACCGTCACCA
TCGACTTTATGTCGGCGGATGGTATTGTTCCAGGCCGTACGCCTGTTCGTTATCAGGGCGTTGAAGTCGG
AACAGTGCAGGACATCAGCCTCAGCGACGATCTTCGTAAGATTGAAGTCAAGGTCAGCATCAAGTCCGAT
ATGAAAGATGCGCTGCGCGAAGAGACTCAGTTCTGGCTGGTGACGCCAAAAGCATCGTTGGCAGGTGTCT
CCGGGCTGGACGCCCTCGTCGGTGGGAACTATATCGGCATGATGCCCGGGAAAGGTAAAGAGCAGGATCA
CTTTGTCGCACTCGATACCCAACCGAAATATCGGCTGGACAATGGCGATCTGATGATCCACCTGCAAGCC
CCCGATCTCGGTTCGCTGAACAGCGGTTCATTGGTCTATTTCCGCAAGATCCCGGTGGGAAAAGTCTACG
ACTATGCCATCAATCCCAACAAGCAAGGCGTGGTGATTGATGTCCTGATCGAGCGGCGTTTTACCGATCT
GGTGAAAAAAGGTAGCCGTTTCTGGAACGTTTCCGGCGTTGATGCCAACGTCAGTATCAGTGGCGCGAAG
GTGAAACTGGAAAGCTTGGCGGCACTGGTTAACGGTGCGATTGCCTTCGATTCACCAGAAGAGTCGAAAC
CTGCCGAGGCGGAAGATACCTTTGGTCTGTATGAAGATCTGGCCCACAGCCAGCGTGGCGTAATAATAAA
ACTGGAACTGCCGAGTGGGGCCGGATTAACCGCCGACTCGACGCCGTTAATGTATCAGGGGCTGGAAGTC
GGACAGCTGACTAAACTGGATTTAAATCCTGGTGGTAAAGTCACAGGGGAAATGACCGTTGATCCCAGCG
TCGTTACCCTGCTTCGTGAAAATACCCGCATCGAATTACGCAACCCGAAATTATCCCTTAGCGATGCTAA
TCTCAGCGCCCTGCTGACCGGCAAAACCTTCGAGCTGGTGCCCGGCGATGGCGAGCCACGCAAAGAATTC
GTTGTTGTGCCAGGCGAAAAAGCACTGCTGCATGAACCTGATGTTCTGACGCTGACCCTGACCGCGCCGG
AAAGTTACGGTATTGATGCGGGTCAGCCGCTCATTCTTCACGGCGTGCAGGTAGGCCAGGTTATCGATCG
TAAACTCACCAGCAAAGGCGTCACCTTTACCGTCGCCATCGAGCCTCAGCATCGCGAACTGGTAAAAGGC
GATAGCAAATTTGTCGTCAACAGCCGTGTCGATGTGAAGGTGGGGCTGGATGGCGTTGAGTTTCTCGGTG
CCAGCGCCTCAGAATGGATCAATGGCGGGATCCGTATTCTGCCGGGCGATAAAGGTGAGATGAAAGCCAG
CTATCCACTGTATGCCAATTTGGAAAAAGCGCTGGAGAACAGCCTTAGCGATTTACCCACCACAACCGTG
AGTTTGAGTGCAGAGACGCTGCCGGATGTGCAGGCAGGATCGGTAGTGCTGTACCGTAAATTTGAAGTTG
GTGAAGTGATTACCGTGCGTCCGCGAGCTAACGCGTTTGACATCGATCTGCATATTAAGCCGGAGTATCG
CAACCTTCTGACCAGCAATAGCGTGTTCTGGGCAGAAGGCGGGGCGAAAGTTCAGCTGAATGGTAGTGGT
CTGACCGTACAGGCATCCCCGCTCTCCAGAGCTCTAAAGGGAGCCATTAGCTTCGACAACCTCAGCGGTG
CCAGCGCCAGTCAGCGTAAAGGCGATAAGCGTATTCTGTATGCTTCCGAAACAGCGGCCCGTGCGGTTGG
CGGGCAGATTACGCTTCACGCTTTCGATGCCGGAAAACTGGCGGTCGGGATGCCAATTCGCTATCTCGGT
ATTGACATCGGGCAAATCCAGACGCTGGATCTGATTACCGCACGCAATGAAGTACAGGCAAAGGCGGTAC
TTTACCCGGAATATGTCCAGACCTTTGCTCGCGGTGGTACGCGCTTCTCAGTGGTCACACCGCAAATTTC
GGCAGCTGGCGTTGAGCATCTTGATACTATCCTCCAGCCGTATATCAACGTCGAACCAGGCCGGGGCAAT
CCTCGCCGCGACTTTGAATTACAAGAGGCCACCATTACTGATTCGCGGTACCTGGATGGCTTAAGCATTA
TTGTTGAAGCGCCGGAAGCCGGTTCGTTAGGCATCGGTACGCCTGTGCTGTTCCGTGGTCTGGAAGTCGG
TACGGTTACAGGAATGACGCTGGGGACATTGTCAGATCGCGTGATGATTGCGATGCGCATCAGTAAACGC
TATCAACACCTGGTGCGTAACAATTCCGTCTTCTGGTTGGCATCGGGTTACAGTCTGGACTTTGGTCTGA
CGGGCGGCGTAGTGAAAACCGGCACCTTTAACCAGTTTATCCGTGGCGGCATCGCCTTCGCCACGCCTCC
GGGTACGCCACTGGCACCGAAAGCCCAGGAAGGCAAACACTTCCTGTTGCAGGAAAGTGAACCGAAAGAG
TGGCGTGAATGGGGAACTGCGCTTCCCAAATAATGCCCACCTCGAGCAGATCCGGCTGCTAACAAAGCCC
GAAAGGAAGCTGAGTTGGCTGCTGCCACCGCTGAGCAATAACTAGCATAACCCCTTGGGGCCTCTAAACG
GGTCTTGAGGGGTTTTTTGCTGAAAGGAGGAACTATATCCGGATAATTCTTGAAGACGAAAGGGCCTCGT
GATACGCCTATTTTTATAGGTTAATGTCATGATAATAATGGTTTCTTAGACGTCAGGTGGCACTTTTCGG
GGA
